Addgene plasmid #168622: pDONR223 MERS-CoV ORF4b_nostop
Purpose: Gateway-compatible Entry vector
Depositing lab: Fritz Roth. Depositing organization: Sinai Health System. Publication: A resource of human coronavirus protein-coding sequences in a flexible, multipurpose Gateway Entry clone collection. Weller B, Lin CW, Pogoutse O, Sauer M, Marin-de la Rosa N, Strobel A, Young V, Knapp JJ, Rayhan A, Falter C, Kim DK, Roth FP, Falter-Braun P. G3 (Bethesda). 2023 Jul 5;13(7):jkad105. doi: 10.1093/g3journal/jkad105. PubMed 37267226.
Backbone
  Vector backbone: pDONR223
  Backbone manufacturer: Rual et al, Genome Res. 14:2128-2135, 2004.
  Backbone size w/o insert (bp): 5005
  Vector type: Other
Growth in bacteria
  Bacterial resistance: Spectinomycin, 50 μg/mL
  Growth temperature: 37°C
  Growth strain: DH5alpha
  Copy number: Unknown
Gene/Insert
  Gene/Insert name: ORF4b
  Species: Other
  Insert size (bp): 741
  Entrez Gene: orf4b (a.k.a. G128_gp05)
  Cloning method: Gateway Cloning
  Sequencing primers: 5′ m13-For; 3′ m13-Rev
Resource information
  A portion of this plasmid was derived from a plasmid made by: Falter-Braun Lab
Terms and licenses: Academic/Nonprofit Terms; Industry Terms
How to cite: pDONR223 MERS-CoV ORF4b_nostop was a gift from Fritz Roth (Addgene plasmid # 168622 ; http://n2t.net/addgene:168622 ; RRID:Addgene_168622)
