[The description below was written by a language model from this plasmid's Addgene catalogue record.]
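Description:
pDONR223 MERS-CoV ORF4b_nostop is a Gateway Entry clone built on the pDONR223 donor backbone and carrying the ORF4b coding sequence of Middle East respiratory syndrome coronavirus. It is a bacterial cloning plasmid rather than an expression vector: it is propagated in standard E. coli cloning strains under spectinomycin selection. The record gives no feature table, so the origin of replication and copy number are not documented here. The backbone is listed at about 5 kb before recombination and the insert at 741 bp, introduced by Gateway cloning. In an Entry clone of this type, the open reading frame normally sits between attL recombination sites generated by the BP reaction. M13 forward and reverse primer sites flanking the insert are used for sequence verification.

The record does not describe any promoter, tag or reporter, which fits the role of an Entry vector: the ORF is held in a neutral context and is expected to gain its regulatory elements and fusion partners only after transfer into a Destination vector by LR recombination. The "nostop" designation indicates that the native stop codon has been left off, so that ORF4b can be read through into a C-terminal tag or fusion domain supplied by the Destination vector, such as an epitope tag, a fluorescent protein or a yeast two-hybrid domain.

The plasmid belongs to a collection of human coronavirus protein-coding sequences assembled as a flexible, multipurpose Gateway resource. This allows the same viral ORF to be moved quickly into different expression systems for interaction mapping, localisation or functional studies.
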