>Addgene plasmid #168622 | pDONR223 MERS-CoV ORF4b_nostop | depositor partial sequence | sequence record 326831 | Inserted CDS without stop codon
ATGGAGGAATCCCTGATGGATGTTCCCTCTACCTCCGGCACTCAAGTTTATTCGCGCAAAGCGAGGAAGA
GGAGCCATTCTCCAACTAAGAAACTGCGCTACGTTAAGCGTAGATTTTCTCTTCTGCGCCATGAAGACCT
TAGTGTTATTGTCCAACCAACACACTATGTCAGGGTTACATTTTCAGACCCCAACATGTGGTATCTACGT
TCGGGTCATCATTTACACTCAGTTCACAATTGGCTTAAACCTTATGGCGGCCAACCTGTTTCTGAGTACC
ATATTACTCTAGCTTTGCTAAATCTCACTGATGAAGATTTAGCTAGAGATTTTTCACCCATTGCGCTCTT
TTTGCGCAATGTCAGATTTGAGCTACATGAGTTCGCCTTGCTGCGCAAAACTCTTGTTCTTAATGCATCA
GAGATCTACTGTGCTAACATACATAGATTTAAGCCTGTGTATAGAGTTAACACGGCAATCCCTACTATTA
AGGATTGGCTTCTCGTTCAGGGATTTTCCCTTTACCATAGTGGCCTCCCTTTACATATGTCAATCTCTAA
ATTGCATGCACTGGATGATGTTACTCGCAATTACATCATTACAATGCCATGCTTTAGAACTTACCCTCAA
CAAATGTTTGTTACTCCTTTGGCCGTAGATGTTGTCTCCATACGGTCTTCCAATCAGGGTAATAAACAAA
TTGTTCATTCTTATCCCATTTTACATCATCCAGGATTTTAA
